>Addgene plasmid #244861 | pLentiCRISPR V2 PAPOLA_sg1 | addgene full sequence | sequence record 489387 | Addgene NGS Result
GGGTTGGGAGGTGGGTCTGAAACGATAATGGTGAATATCCCTGCCTAACTCTATTCACTATAGAAAGTAC
AGCAAAAACTATTCTTAAACCTACCAAGCCTCCTACTATCATTATGAATAATTTTATATACCACAGCCAA
TTTGTTATGTTAAACCAATTCCACAAACTTGCCCATTTATCTAATTCCAATAATTCTTGTTCATTCTTTT
CTTGCTGGTTTTGCGATTCTTCAATTAAGGAGTGTATTAAGCTTGTGTAATTGTTAATTTCTCTGTCCCA
CTCCATCCAGGTCGTGTGATTCCAAATCTGTTCCAGAGATTTATTACTCCAACTAGCATTCCAAGGCACA
GCAGTGGTGCAAATGAGTTTTCCAGAGCAACCCCAAATCCCCAGGAGCTGTTGATCCTTTAGGTATCTTT
CCACAGCCAGGATTCTTGCCTGGAGCTGCTTGATGCCCCAGACTGTGAGTTGCAACAGATGCTGTTGCGC
CTCAATAGCCCTCAGCAAATTGTTCTGCTGCTGCACTATACCAGACAATAATTGTCTGGCCTGTACCGTC
AGCGTCATTGACGCTGCGCCCATAGTGCTTCCTGCTGCTCCCAAGAACCCAAGGAACAAAGCTCCTATTC
CCACTGCTCTTTTTTCTCTCTGCACCACTCTTCTCTTTGCCTTGGTGGGTGCTACTCCTAATGGTTCAAT
TTTTACTACTTTATATTTATATAATTCACTTCTCCAATTGTCCCTCATATCTCCTCCTCCAGGTCTGAAG
ATCAGCGGCCGCTTGCTGTGCGGTGGTCTTACTTTTGTTTTGCTCTTCCTCTATCTTGTCTAAAGCTTCC
TTGGTGTCTTTTATCTCTATCCTTTGATGCACACAATAGAGGGTTGCTACTGTATTATATAATGATCTAA
GTTCTTCTGATCCTGTCTGAAGGGATGGTTGTAGCTGTCCCAGTATTTGTCTACAGCCTTCTGATGTTTC
TAACAGGCCAGGATTAACTGCGAATCGTTCTAGCTCCCTGCTTGCCCATACTATATGTTTTAATTTATAT
TTTTTCTTTCCCCCTGGCCTTAACCGAATTTTTTCCCATCGCGATCTAATTCTCCCCCGCTTAATACTGA
CGCTCTCGCACCCATCTCTCTCCTTCTAGCCTCCGCTAGTCAAAATTTTTGGCGTACTCACCAGTCGCCG
CCCCTCGCCTCTTGCCGTGCGCGCTTCAGCAAGCCGAGTCCTGCGTCGAGAGAGCTCCTCTGGTTTCCCT
TTCGCTTTCAAGTCCCTGTTCGGGCGCCACTGCTAGAGATTTTCCACACTGACTAAAAGGGTCTGAGGGA
TCTCTAGTTACCAGAGTCACACAACAGACGGGCACACACTACTTGAAGCACTCAAGGCAAGCTTTATTGA
GGCTTAAGCAGTGGGTTCCCTAGTTAGCCAGAGAGCTCCCAGGCTCAGATCTGGTCTAACCAGAGAGACC
CAGTACAGGCAAAACGCGCTGCTTATATAGACCTCCCACCGTACACGCCTACCGCCCATTTGCGTCAATG
GGGCGGAGTTGTTACGACATTTTGGAAAGTCCCGTTGATTTTGGTGCCAAAACAAACTCCCATTGACGTC
AATGGGGTGGAGACTTGGAAATCCCCGTGAGTCAAACCGCTATCCACGCCCATTGATGTACTGCCAAAAC
CGCATCACCATGGTAATAGCGATGACTAATACGTAGATGTACTGCCAAGTAGGAAAGTCCCATAAGGTCA
TGTACTGGGCATAATGCCAGGCGGGCCATTTACCGTCATTGACGTCAATAGGGGGCGTACTTGGCATATG
ATACACTTGATGTACTGCCAAGTGGGCAGTTTACCGTAAATACTCCACCCATTGACGTCAATGGAAAGTC
CCTATTGGCGTTACTATGGGAACATACGTCATTATTGACGTCAATGGGCGGGGGTCGTTGGGCGGTCAGC
CAGGCGGGCCATTTACCGTAAGTTATGTAACGCGGAACTCCATATATGGGCTATGAACTAATGACCCCGT
AATTGATTACTATTAATAACTAGTCAATAATCAATGTCAACGCGTATATCTGGCCCGTACATCGCGAAGC
AGCGCAAAACGCCTAACCCTAAGCAGATTCTTCATGCAATTGTCGGTCAAGCCTTGCCTTGTTGTAGCTT
AAATTTTGCTCGCGCACTACTCAGCGACCTCCAACACACAAGCAGGGAGCAGATACTGGCTTAACTATGC
GGCATCAGAGCAGATTGTACTGAGAGTGCACCATAGGGGATCGGGAGATCTCCCGATCCGTCGACGTCAG
GTGGCACTTTTCGGGGAAATGTGCGCGGAACCCCTATTTGTTTATTTTTCTAAATACATTCAAATATGTA
TCCGCTCATGAGACAATAACCCTGATAAATGCTTCAATAATATTGAAAAAGGAAGAGTATGAGTATTCAA
CATTTCCGTGTCGCCCTTATTCCCTTTTTTGCGGCATTTTGCCTTCCTGTTTTTGCTCACCCAGAAACGC
TGGTGAAAGTAAAAGATGCTGAAGATCAGTTGGGTGCACGAGTGGGTTACATCGAACTGGATCTCAACAG
CGGTAAGATCCTTGAGAGTTTTCGCCCCGAAGAACGTTTTCCAATGATGAGCACTTTTAAAGTTCTGCTA
TGTGGCGCGGTATTATCCCGTATTGACGCCGGGCAAGAGCAACTCGGTCGCCGCATACACTATTCTCAGA
ATGACTTGGTTGAGTACTCACCAGTCACAGAAAAGCATCTTACGGATGGCATGACAGTAAGAGAATTATG
CAGTGCTGCCATAACCATGAGTGATAACACTGCGGCCAACTTACTTCTGACAACGATCGGAGGACCGAAG
GAGCTAACCGCTTTTTTGCACAACATGGGGGATCATGTAACTCGCCTTGATCGTTGGGAACCGGAGCTGA
ATGAAGCCATACCAAACGACGAGCGTGACACCACGATGCCTGTAGCAATGGCAACAACGTTGCGCAAACT
ATTAACTGGCGAACTACTTACTCTAGCTTCCCGGCAACAATTAATAGACTGGATGGAGGCGGATAAAGTT
GCAGGACCACTTCTGCGCTCGGCCCTTCCGGCTGGCTGGTTTATTGCTGATAAATCTGGAGCCGGTGAGC
GTGGGTCTCGCGGTATCATTGCAGCACTGGGGCCAGATGGTAAGCCCTCCCGTATCGTAGTTATCTACAC
GACGGGGAGTCAGGCAACTATGGATGAACGAAATAGACAGATCGCTGAGATAGGTGCCTCACTGATTAAG
CATTGGTAACTGTCAGACCAAGTTTACTCATATATACTTTAGATTGATTTAAAACTTCATTTTTAATTTA
AAAGGATCTAGGTGAAGATCCTTTTTGATAATCTCATGACCAAAATCCCTTAACGTGAGTTTTCGTTCCA
CTGAGCGTCAGACCCCGTAGAAAAGATCAAAGGATCTTCTTGAGATCCTTTTTTTCTGCGCGTAATCTGC
TGCTTGCAAACAAAAAAACCACCGCTACCAGCGGTGGTTTGTTTGCCGGATCAAGAGCTACCAACTCTTT
TTCCGAAGGTAACTGGCTTCAGCAGAGCGCAGATACCAAATACTGTTCTTCTAGTGTAGCCGTAGTTAGG
CCACCACTTCAAGAACTCTGTAGCACCGCCTACATACCTCGCTCTGCTAATCCTGTTACCAGTGGCTGCT
GCCAGTGGCGATAAGTCGTGTCTTACCGGGTTGGACTCAAGACGATAGTTACCGGATAAGGCGCAGCGGT
CGGGCTGAACGGGGGGTTCGTGCACACAGCCCAGCTTGGAGCGAACGACCTACACCGAACTGAGATACCT
ACAGCGTGAGCTATGAGAAAGCGCCACGCTTCCCGAAGGGAGAAAGGCGGACAGGTATCCGGTAAGCGGC
AGGGTCGGAACAGGAGAGCGCACGAGGGAGCTTCCAGGGGGAAACGCCTGGTATCTTTATAGTCCTGTCG
GGTTTCGCCACCTCTGACTTGAGCGTCGATTTTTGTGATGCTCGTCAGGGGGGCGGAGCCTATGGAAAAA
CGCCAGCAACGCGGCCTTTTTACGGTTCCTGGCCTTTTGCTGGCCTTTTGCTCACATGTTCTTTCCTGCG
TTATCCCCTGATTCTGTGGATAACCGTATTACCGCCTTTGAGTGAGCTGATACCGCTCGCCGCAGCCGAA
CGACCGAGCGCAGCGAGTCAGTGAGCGAGGAAGCGGAAGAGCGCCCAATACGCAAACCGCCTCTCCCCGC
GCGTTGGCCGATTCATTAATGCAGCTGGCACGACAGGTTTCCCGACTGGAAAGCGGGCAGTGAGCGCAAC
GCAATTAATGTGAGTTAGCTCACTCATTAGGCACCCCAGGCTTTACACTTTATGCTTCCGGCTCGTATGT
TGTGTGGAATTGTGAGCGGATAACAATTTCACACAGGAAACAGCTATGACCATGATTACGCCAAGCTCTA
GCTAGAGGTCGACGGTATACAGACATGATAAGATACATTGATGAGTTTGGACAAACCACAACTAGAATGC
AGTGAAAAAAATGCTTTATTTGTGAAATTTGTGATGCTATTGCTTTATTTGTAACCATTATAAGCTGCAA
TAAACAAGTTGGGGTGGGCGAAGAACTCCAGCATGAGATCCCCGCGCTGGAGGATCATCCAGCCGGCGTC
CCGGAAAACGATTCCGAAGCCCAACCTTTCATAGAAGGCGGCGGTGGAATCGAAATCTCGTAGCACGTGT
CAGTCCTGCTCCTCGGCCACGAAGTGCACGCAGTTGCCGGCCGGGTCGCGCAGGGCGAACTCCCGCCCCC
ACGGCTGCTCGCCGATCTCGGTCATGGCCGGCCCGGAGGCGTCCCGGAAGTTCGTGGACACGACCTCCGA
CCACTCGGCGTACAGCTCGTCCAGGCCGCGCACCCACACCCAGGCCAGGGTGTTGTCCGGCACCACCTGG
TCCTGGACCGCGCTGATGAACAGGGTCACGTCGTCCCGGACCACACCGGCGAAGTCGTCCTCCACGAAGT
CCCGGGAGAACCCGAGCCGGTCGGTCCAGAACTCGACCGCTCCGGCGACGTCGCGCGCGGTGAGCACCGG
AACGGCACTGGTCAACTTGGCCATGGTTTAGTTCCTCACCTTGTCGTATTATACTATGCCGATATACTAT
GCCGATGATTAATTGTCAACACGTGCTGATCAGATCCGAAAATGGATATACAAGCTCCCGGGAGCTTTTT
GCAAAAGCCTAGGCCTCCAAAAAAGCCTCCTCACTACTTCTGGAATAGCTCAGAGGCAGAGGCGGCCTCG
GCCTCTGCATAAATAAAAAAAATTAGTCAGCCATGGGGCGGAGAATGGGCGGAACTGGGCGGAGTTAGGG
GCGGGATGGGCGGAGTTAGGGGCGGGACTATGGTTGCTGACTAATTGAGATGCATGCTTTGCATACTTCT
GCCTGCTGGGGAGCCTGGGGACTTTCCACACCTGGTTGCTGACTAATTGAGATGCATGCTTTGCATACTT
CTGCCTGCTGGGGAGCCTGGGGACTTTCCACACCCTAACTGACACACATTCCACAGAATTAATTCGCGTT
AAATTTTTGTTAAATCAGCTCATTTTTTAACCAATAGGCCGAAATCGGCAAAATCCCTTATAAATCAAAA
GAATAGACCGAGATAGGGT
[37 nt withheld, positions 5690-5726]
AAAGAACGTGGACTCCAACGTCAAAGG
[49 nt withheld, positions 5754-5802]
T
[91 nt withheld, positions 5804-5894]
G
[124 nt withheld, positions 5896-6019]
GGGGATACCCCCTAGAGCCCCAGCTGGTTCTTTCCGCCTCAGAAGCCATAGAGCCCACCGCATCCCCAGC
ATGCCTGCTATTGTCTTCCCAATCCTCCCCCTTGCTGTCCTGCCCCACCCCACCCCCCAGAATAGAATGA
CACCTACTCAGACAATGCGATGCAATTTCCTCATTTTATTAGGAAAGGACAGTGGGAGTGGCACCTTCCA
GGGTCAAGGAAGGCACGGGGGAGGGGCAAACAACAGATGGCTGGCAACTAGAAGGCACAGTCGAGGCTGA
TCAGCGGGTTTAAACGGGCCCTGCTAGAGATTTTCCACACTGACTAAAAGGGTCTGAGGGATCTCTAGTT
ACCAGAGTCACACAACAGACGGGCACACACTACTTGAAGCACTCAAGGCAAGCTTTATTGAGGCTTAAGC
AGTGGGTTCCCTAGTTAGCCAGAGAGCTCCCAGGCTCAGATCTGGTCTAACCAGAGAGACCCAGTACAAG
CAAAAAGCAGATCTTGTCTTCGTTGGGAGTGAATTAGCCCTTCCAGTCCCCCCTTTTCTTTTAAAAAGTG
GCTAAGATCTACAGCTGCCTTGTAAGTCATTGGTCTTAAAGTCGACGCGGGGAGGCGGCCCAAAGGGAGA
TCCGACTCGTCTGAGGGCGAAGGCGAAGACGCGGAAGAGGCCGCAGAGCCGGCAGCAGGCCGCGGGAAGG
AAGGTCCGCTGGATTGAGGGCCGAAGGGACGTAGCAGAAGGACGTCCCGCGCAGAATCCAGGTGGCAACA
CAGGCGAGCAGCCAAGGAAAGGACGATGATTTCCCCGACAACACCACGGAATTGTCAGTGCCCAACAGCC
GAGCCCCTGTCCAGCAGCGGGCAAGGCAGGCGGCGATGAGTTCCGCCGTGGCAATAGGGAGGGGGAAAGC
GAAAGTCCCGGAAAGGAGCTGACAGGTGGTGGCAATGCCCCAACCAGTGGGGGTTGCGTCAGCAAACACA
GTGCACACCACGCCACGTTGCCTGACAACGGGCCACAACTCCTCATAAAGAGACAGCAACCAGGATTTAT
ACAAGGAGGAGAAAATGAAAGCCATACGGGAAGCAATAGCATGATACAAAGGCATTAAAGCAGCGTATCC
ACATAGCGTAAAAGGAGCAACATAGTTAAGAATACCAGTCAATCTTTCACAAATTTTGTAATCCAGAGGT
TGATTGTCGACTTAACGCGTTCAGGCACCGGGCTTGCGGGTCATGCACCAGGTGCGCGGTCCTTCGGGCA
CCTCGACGTCGGCGGTGACGGTGAAGCCGAGCCGCTCGTAGAAGGGGAGGTTGCGGGGCGCGGAGGTCTC
CAGGAAGGCGGGCACCCCGGCGCGCTCGGCCGCCTCCACTCCGGGGAGCACGACGGCGCTGCCCAGACCC
TTGCCCTGGTGGTCGGGCGAGACTCCGACGGTGGCCAGGAACCACGCGGGCTCCTTGGGCCGGTGCGGCG
CCAGGAGGCCTTCCATCTGTTGCTGCGCGGCCAGCCGGGAACCGCTCAACTCGGCCATGCGCGGGCCGAT
CTCGGCGAACACCGCCCCCGCTTCGACGCTCTCCGGCGTGGTCCAGACCGCCACCGCGGCGCCGTCGTCC
GCGACCCACACCTTGCCGATGTCGAGCCCGACGCGCGTGAGGAAGAGTTCTTGCAGCTCGGTGACCCGCT
CGATGTGGCGGTCCGGATCGACGGTGTGGCGCGTGGCGGGGTAGTCGGCGAACGCGGCGGCGAGGGTGCG
TACGGCCCTGGGGACGTCGTCGCGGGTGGCGAGGCGCACCGTGGGCTTGTACTCGGTCGGTCCAGGATTC
TCTTCGACATCTCCGGCTTGTTTCAGCAGAGAGAAGTTTGTTGCGCCGGATCCCTTATCGTCATCGTCTT
TGTAATCTTTCTTCTTCTTAGCCTGTCCAGCCTTCTTTGTGGCGGCAGGTCGCTTGTCGCCTCCCAGCTG
AGACAGGTCGATCCGTGTCTCGTACAGGCCGGTGATGCTCTGGTGGATCAGGGTGGCGTCCAGCACCTCT
TTGGTGCTGGTGTACCTCTTCCGGTCGATGGTGGTGTCAAAGTACTTGAAGGCGGCAGGGGCTCCCAGAT
TGGTCAGGGTAAACAGGTGGATGATATTCTCGGCCTGCTCTCTGATGGGCTTATCCCGGTGCTTGTTGTA
GGCGGACAGCACTTTGTCCAGATTAGCGTCGGCCAGGATCACTCTCTTGGAGAACTCGCTGATCTGCTCG
ATGATCTCGTCCAGGTAGTGCTTGTGCTGTTCCACAAACAGCTGTTTCTGCTCATTATCCTCGGGGGAGC
CCTTCAGCTTCTCATAGTGGCTGGCCAGGTACAGGAAGTTCACATATTTGGAGGGCAGGGCCAGTTCGTT
TCCCTTCTGCAGTTCGCCGGCAGAGGCCAGCATTCTCTTCCGGCCGTTTTCCAGCTCGAACAGGGAGTAC
TTAGGCAGCTTGATGATCAGGTCCTTTTTCACTTCTTTGTAGCCCTTGGCTTCCAGAAAGTCGATGGGAT
TCTTCTCGAAGCTGCTTCTTTCCATGATGGTGATCCCCAGCAGCTCTTTCACACTCTTCAGTTTCTTGGA
CTTGCCCTTTTCCACTTTGGCCACCACCAGCACAGAATAGGCCACGGTGGGGCTGTCGAAGCCGCCGTAC
TTCTTAGGGTCCCAGTCCTTCTTTCTGGCGATCAGCTTATCGCTGTTCCTCTTGGGCAGGATAGACTCTT
TGCTGAAGCCGCCTGTCTGCACCTCGGTCTTTTTCACGATATTCACTTGGGGCATGCTCAGCACTTTCCG
CACGGTGGCAAAATCCCGGCCCTTATCCCACACGATCTCCCCGGTTTCGCCGTTTGTCTCGATCAGAGGC
CGCTTCCGGATCTCGCCGTTGGCCAGGGTAATCTCGGTCTTGAAAAAGTTCATGATGTTGCTGTAGAAGA
AGTACTTGGCGGTAGCCTTGCCGATTTCCTGCTCGCTCTTGGCGATCATCTTCCGCACGTCGTACACCTT
GTAGTCGCCGTACACGAACTCGCTTTCCAGCTTAGGGTACTTTTTGATCAGGGCGGTTCCCACGACGGCG
TTCAGGTAGGCGTCGTGGGCGTGGTGGTAGTTGTTGATCTCGCGCACTTTGTAAAACTGGAAATCCTTCC
GGAAATCGGACACCAGCTTGGACTTCAGGGTGATCACTTTCACTTCCCGGATCAGCTTGTCATTCTCGTC
GTACTTAGTGTTCATCCGGGAGTCCAGGATCTGTGCCACGTGCTTTGTGATCTGCCGGGTTTCCACCAGC
TGTCTCTTGATGAAGCCGGCCTTATCCAGTTCGCTCAGGCCGCCTCTCTCGGCCTTGGTCAGATTGTCGA
ACTTTCTCTGGGTAATCAGCTTGGCGTTCAGCAGCTGCCGCCAGTAGTTCTTCATCTTCTTCACGACCTC
TTCGGAGGGCACGTTGTCGCTCTTGCCCCGGTTCTTGTCGCTTCTGGTCAGCACCTTGTTGTCGATGGAG
TCGTCCTTCAGAAAGCTCTGAGGCACGATATGGTCCACATCGTAGTCGGACAGCCGGTTGATGTCCAGTT
CCTGGTCCACGTACATATCCCGCCCATTCTGCAGGTAGTACAGGTACAGCTTCTCGTTCTGCAGCTGGGT
GTTTTCCACGGGGTGTTCTTTCAGGATCTGGCTGCCCAGCTCTTTGATGCCCTCTTCGATCCGCTTCATT
CTCTCGCGGCTGTTCTTCTGTCCCTTCTGGGTGGTCTGGTTCTCTCTGGCCATTTCGATCACGATGTTCT
CGGGCTTGTGCCGGCCCATCACTTTCACGAGCTCGTCCACCACCTTCACTGTCTGCAGGATGCCCTTCTT
AATGGCGGGGCTGCCGGCCAGATTGGCAATGTGCTCGTGCAGGCTATCGCCCTGGCCGGACACCTGGGCT
TTCTGGATGTCCTCTTTAAAGGTCAGGCTGTCGTCGTGGATCAGCTGCATGAAGTTTCTGTTGGCGAAGC
CGTCGGACTTCAGGAAATCCAGGATTGTCTTGCCGGACTGCTTGTCCCGGATGCCGTTGATCAGCTTCCG
GCTCAGCCTGCCCCAGCCGGTGTATCTCCGCCGCTTCAGCTGCTTCATCACTTTGTCGTCGAACAGGTGG
GCATAGGTTTTCAGCCGTTCCTCGATCATCTCTCTGTCCTCAAACAGTGTCAGGGTCAGCACGATATCTT
CCAGAATGTCCTCGTTTTCCTCATTGTCCAGGAAGTCCTTGTCCTTGATAATTTTCAGCAGATCGTGGTA
TGTGCCCAGGGAGGCGTTGAACCGATCTTCCACGCCGGAGATTTCCACGGAGTCGAAGCACTCGATTTTC
TTGAAGTAGTCCTCTTTCAGCTGCTTCACGGTCACTTTCCGGTTGGTCTTGAACAGCAGGTCCACGATGG
CCTTTTTCTGCTCGCCGCTCAGGAAGGCGGGCTTTCTCATTCCCTCGGTCACGTATTTCACTTTGGTCAG
CTCGTTATACACGGTGAAGTACTCGTACAGCAGGCTGTGCTTGGGCAGCACCTTCTCGTTGGGCAGGTTC
TTATCGAAGTTGGTCATCCGCTCGATGAAGCTCTGGGCGGAAGCGCCCTTGTCCACCACTTCCTCGAAGT
TCCAGGGGGTGATGGTTTCCTCGCTCTTTCTGGTCATCCAGGCGAATCTGCTGTTTCCCCTGGCCAGAGG
GCCCACGTAGTAGGGGATGCGGAAGGTCAGGATCTTCTCGATCTTTTCCCGGTTGTCCTTCAGGAATGGG
TAAAAATCTTCCTGCCGCCGCAGAATGGCGTGCAGCTCTCCCAGGTGGATCTGGTGGGGGATGCTGCCGT
TGTCGAAGGTCCGCTGCTTCCGCAGCAGGTCCTCTCTGTTCAGCTTCACGAGCAGTTCCTCGGTGCCGTC
CATCTTTTCCAGGATGGGCTTGATGAACTTGTAGAACTCTTCCTGGCTGGCTCCGCCGTCAATGTAGCCG
GCGTAGCCGTTCTTGCTCTGGTCGAAGAAAATCTCTTTGTACTTCTCAGGCAGCTGCTGCCGCACGAGAG
CTTTCAGCAGGGTCAGGTCCTGGTGGTGCTCGTCGTATCTCTTGATCATAGAGGCGCTCAGGGGGGCCTT
GGTGATCTCGGTGTTCACTCTCAGGATGTCGCTCAGCAGGATGGCGTCGGACAGGTTCTTGGCGGCCAGA
AACAGGTCGGCGTACTGGTCGCCGATCTGGGCCAGCAGGTTGTCCAGGTCGTCGTCGTAGGTGTCCTTGC
TCAGCTGCAGTTTGGCATCCTCGGCCAGGTCGAAGTTGCTCTTGAAGTTGGGGGTCAGGCCCAGGCTCAG
GGCAATCAGGTTTCCGAACAGGCCATTCTTCTTCTCGCCGGGCAGCTGGGCGATCAGATTTTCCAGCCGT
CTGCTCTTGCTCAGTCTGGCAGACAGGATGGCCTTGGCGTCCACGCCGCTGGCGTTGATGGGGTTTTCCT
CGAACAGCTGGTTGTAGGTCTGCACCAGCTGGATGAACAGCTTGTCCACGTCGCTGTTGTCGGGGTTCAG
GTCGCCCTCGATCAGGAAGTGGCCCCGGAACTTGATCATGTGGGCCAGGGCCAGATAGATCAGCCGCAGG
TCGGCCTTGTCGGTGCTGTCCACCAGTTTCTTTCTCAGGTGGTAGATGGTGGGGTACTTCTCGTGGTAGG
CCACCTCGTCCACGATGTTGCCGAAGATGGGGTGCCGCTCGTGCTTCTTATCCTCTTCCACCAGGAAGGA
CTCTTCCAGTCTGTGGAAGAAGCTGTCGTCCACCTTGGCCATCTCGTTGCTGAAGATCTCTTGCAGATAG
CAGATCCGGTTCTTCCGTCTGGTGTATCTTCTTCTGGCGGTTCTCTTCAGCCGGGTGGCCTCGGCTGTTT
CGCCGCTGTCGAACAGCAGGGCTCCGATCAGGTTCTTCTTGATGCTGTGCCGGTCGGTGTTGCCCAGCAC
CTTGAATTTCTTGCTGGGCACCTTGTACTCGTCGGTGATCACGGCCCAGCCCACAGAGTTGGTGCCGATG
TCCAGGCCGATGCTGTACTTCTTGTCCATGGTGGCAGCGCTCTAGAACCGGTCCTGTGTTCTGGCGGCAA
ACCCGTTGCGAAAAAGAACGTTCACGGCGACTACTGCACTTATATACGGTTCTCCCCCACCCTCGGGAAA
AAGGCGGAGCCAGTACACGACATCACTTTCCCAGTTTACCCCGCGCCACCTTCTCTAGGCACCGGATCAA
TTGCCGACCCCTCCCCCCAACTTCTCGGGGACTGTGGGCGATGTGCGCTCTGCCCACTGACGGGCACCGG
AGCCAATTCCCACTCCTTTCAAGACCTAGCTAGCGAATTCAAAAAAGCACCGACTCGGTGCCACTTTTTC
AAGTTGATAACGGACTAGCCTTATTTTAACTTGCTATTTCTAGCTCTAAAACCAGTGATAGGTACCATCT
TACGGTGTTTCGTCCTTTCCACAAGATATATAAAGCCAAGAAATCGAAATACTTTCAAGTTACGGTAAGC
ATATGATAGTCCATTTTAAAACATAATTTTAAAACTGCAAACTACCCAAGAAATTATTACTTTCTACGTC
ACGTATTTTGTACTAATATCTTTGTGTTTACAGTCAAATTAATTCTAATTATCTCTCTAACAGCCTTGTA
TCGTATATGCAAATATGAAGGAATCATGGGAAATAGGCCCTCGGTACCTTAATTAACCAAACTGGATCTC
TGCTGTCCCTGTAATAAACCCGAAAATTTTGAATTTTTGTAATTTGTTTTTGTAATTCTTTAGTTTGTAT
GTCTGTTGCTATTATGTCTACTATTCTTTCCCCTGCACTGTACCCCCCAATCCCCCCTTTTCTTTTAAAA
TTGTGGATGAATACTGCCATTTGTCTGCAGAATTGGCGCACGCAGTGCCGATCCGTTCACTAATCGAATG
GATCTGTCTCTGTCTCTCTCTCCACCTTCTTCTTCTATTCCTTCGGGCCTGTCGGGTCCCCTCG
Features (pLannotate 1.2.2; 33 found; start..end, strand, type, name):
    393..626     -  misc_feature   RRE: The Rev response element (RRE) of HIV-1 allows for Rev-dependent mRNA export from the nucleus to the cytoplasm.
    772..1135    -  CDS            HIV-1 gag (fragment): gag protein from human immunodeficiency virus 1; gag
   1119..1244    -  misc_feature   HIV-1 Ψ: packaging signal of human immunodeficiency virus type 1
   1291..1471    -  LTR            5' LTR (truncated): truncated 5' long terminal repeat (LTR) from HIV-1
   1489..1688    -  promoter       CMV promoter: human cytomegalovirus (CMV) immediate early promoter
   1689..2068    -  enhancer       CMV enhancer: human cytomegalovirus immediate early enhancer
   2223..2275    +  misc_feature   bom (fragment): basis of mobility region from pBR322
   2334..2438    +  promoter       AmpR promoter: bla
   2439..3299    +  CDS            AmpR: β-lactamase; bla; confers resistance to ampicillin, carbenicillin, and related antibiotics
   3470..4058    +  rep_origin     ori: high-copy-number ColE1/pMB1/pBR322/pUC origin of replication
   4241..4333    +  CDS            lacI (fragment): lac repressor; lacI; The lac repressor binds to the lac operator to inhibit transcription in E. coli. This inhibition can be relieved by adding lactose or isopropyl-β-D-thiogalactopyranoside (IPTG).
   4346..4367    +  protein_bind   CAP binding site: CAP binding activates transcription in the presence of cAMP. E. coli catabolite activator protein
   4382..4412    +  promoter       lac promoter: promoter for the E. coli lac operon
   4416..4438    +  protein_bind   lac operator (fragment): The lac repressor binds to the lac operator to inhibit transcription in E. coli. This inhibition can be relieved by adding lactose or isopropyl-β-D-thiogalactopyranoside (IPTG). lac repressor encoded by lacI
   4509..4630    -  polyA_signal   SV40 poly(A) signal: SV40 polyadenylation signal
   4625..4750    -  CDS            ble (fragment): BLE_KLEPN - Experimental evidence at protein level: Swiss-Prot protein existence level 1. Binding protein with a strong affinity to the bleomycin family of antibiotics. Binds to CL990; an antimitotic-antibiotic compound. From Klebsiella pneumoniae.
   4760..5134    -  CDS            BleoR: antibiotic-binding protein; Sh ble from Streptoalloteichus hindustanus; confers resistance to bleomycin, phleomycin, and Zeocin™
   5153..5200    -  promoter       EM7 promoter: synthetic bacterial promoter&nbsp
   5248..5577    -  promoter       SV40 promoter: SV40 enhancer and early promoter
   5591..6019    -  rep_origin     f1 ori (sequence partly withheld): f1 bacteriophage origin of replication; arrow indicates direction of (+) strand synthesis
   6040..6061    -  promoter       SV40 promoter (fragment): SV40 enhancer and early promoter
   6065..6289    -  polyA_signal   bGH poly(A) signal: bovine growth hormone polyadenylation signal
   6321..6554    -  LTR            3' LTR (ΔU3): self-inactivating 3' long terminal repeat (LTR) from HIV-1
   6556..6575    -  misc_feature   cPPT/CTS (fragment): central polypurine tract and central termination sequence of HIV-1
   6626..7214    -  misc_feature   WPRE: woodchuck hepatitis virus posttranscriptional regulatory element
   7230..7827    -  CDS            PuroR (fragment): puromycin N-acetyltransferase; pac from Streptomyces; confers resistance to puromycin
   7965..12068   -  CDS            Cas9: Cas9 (Csn1) endonuclease from the Streptococcus pyogenes Type II CRISPR/Cas system generates RNA-guided double strand breaks in DNA
  12093..12304   -  promoter       EF-1α core promoter: core promoter for human elongation factor EF-1α
  12330..12348   -  CDS            small t antigen (fragment): SV40 (simian virus 40) small t antigen
  12366..12441   -  misc_RNA       gRNA scaffold: guide RNA scaffold for the Streptococcus pyogenes CRISPR/Cas9 system
  12471..12711   -  promoter       U6 promoter: RNA polymerase III promoter for human U6 snRNA
  12762..12879   -  misc_feature   cPPT/CTS: central polypurine tract and central termination sequence of HIV-1
  12929..16      -  CDS            Rev (fragment) (across the origin): human immunodeficiency virus 1 (HIV-1) Rev protein; rev; enhances nuclear export of unspliced and incompletely spliced viral mRNAs
