[The description below was written by a language model from this plasmid's Addgene catalogue record and pLannotate feature annotations shown in this document.]
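Description:
pLentiCRISPR V2 PAPOLA_sg1 is an all-in-one lentiviral CRISPR knockout plasmid built on the lentiCRISPR v2 puro backbone and designed to disrupt human PAPOLA. It is propagated in E. coli as a high-copy plasmid through a ColE1/pUC-type origin with ampicillin selection (AmpR). The backbone also carries an f1 origin and an SV40/EM7-driven bleomycin/Zeocin resistance cassette that sits outside the viral genome.

The transfer cassette is a self-inactivating HIV-1 design. A CMV enhancer/promoter fused to a truncated 5' LTR drives genomic RNA production in packaging cells. It is followed by the Ψ packaging signal with a partial gag sequence, the Rev response element for Rev-dependent nuclear export, and the cPPT/CTS. The cassette ends in a ΔU3 3' LTR, which inactivates LTR promoter activity after integration. Between the LTRs there are two expression units. A human U6 RNA polymerase III promoter transcribes the PAPOLA-targeting spacer joined to the Streptococcus pyogenes gRNA scaffold. An EF-1α core promoter drives S. pyogenes Cas9, with the puromycin N-acetyltransferase coding sequence immediately downstream. The feature table does not annotate the linker between Cas9 and PuroR. A WPRE downstream of PuroR enhances transcript expression.

Viral packaging functions are not encoded on the plasmid, so it must be supplied with helper plasmids to make particles. Transduced human cells can be selected with puromycin, and guide-directed Cas9 cleavage then generates knockout alleles of PAPOLA. According to the associated publication, the construct was made for work identifying genes essential for oxidative phosphorylation. The name suggests it is one of several guides against this gene, though the record does not describe the others.
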