Addgene plasmid #244861: pLentiCRISPR V2 PAPOLA_sg1
Purpose: Knockout of human PAPOLA
Depositing lab: Alexis Jourdain. Depositing organization: Universite de Lausanne (UNIL). Publication: An updated inventory of genes essential for oxidative phosphorylation identifies a mitochondrial origin in familial Meniere's disease. Harhai M, Foged MM, Zarges C, Landoni JC, Chollet S, Simonelli M, Recazens E, Lisci M, Laban N, Manley S, Riemer J, Lopez-Escamez JA, Lysakowski A, Jourdain AA. Cell Rep. 2025 Jul 25;44(8):116069. doi: 10.1016/j.celrep.2025.116069. PubMed 40714634.
Backbone
  Vector backbone: lentiCRISPR v2 puro
  Backbone manufacturer: Feng Zhang (Addgene #52961)
  Vector type: Lentiviral, CRISPR
  Selectable markers: Puromycin
Growth in bacteria
  Bacterial resistance: Ampicillin, 100 μg/mL
  Growth temperature: 37°C
  Growth strain: NEB Stable
  Copy number: High Copy
Gene/Insert
  Gene/Insert name: PAPOLA sgRNA
  gRNA/shRNA sequence: TAAGATGGTACCTATCACTG
  Species: H. sapiens (human)
  Entrez Gene: PAPOLA (a.k.a. PAP, PAP-alpha)
  Promoter: U6
  Cloning method: Restriction Enzyme; 5′ cloning site Unknown (unknown if destroyed)
Resource information
  A portion of this plasmid was derived from a plasmid made by: Integrated DNA Technologies
Terms and licenses: Academic/Nonprofit Terms; Industry Terms: Not Available to Industry
How to cite: pLentiCRISPR V2 PAPOLA_sg1 was a gift from Alexis Jourdain (Addgene plasmid # 244861 ; http://n2t.net/addgene:244861 ; RRID:Addgene_244861)
